Addgene plasmid #24443: K420CLM RP
Depositing lab: Ron Vale. Depositing organization: University of California, San Francisco (UCSF). Publication: Controlling kinesin by reversible disulfide cross-linking. Identifying the motility-producing conformational change. Tomishige M, Vale RD. J Cell Biol. 2000 Nov 27. 151(5):1081-92. 10.1083/jcb.151.5.1081 PubMed 11086009.
Backbone
  Vector backbone: pET17b
  Backbone manufacturer: Novagen
  Backbone size w/o insert (bp): 3300
  Vector type: Bacterial Expression
Growth in bacteria
  Bacterial resistance: Ampicillin, 100 μg/mL
  Growth temperature: 37°C
  Growth strain: DH5alpha
  Copy number: High Copy
Gene/Insert
  Gene/Insert name: Kinesin (alt names: K420CLM RP; KIF5B)
  Species: H. sapiens (human)
  Insert size (bp): 1260
  Mutation: C7S/C65A/C168A/C174S/C294A/C330S; aa 1-420 only
  Entrez Gene: KIF5B (a.k.a. HEL-S-61, KINH, KNS, KNS1, UKHC)
  Cloning method: Restriction Enzyme; 5′ cloning site unknown (unknown if destroyed); 3′ cloning site unknown (unknown if destroyed)
  Sequencing primers: 5′ T7; 3′ T7-term
Terms and licenses: Academic/Nonprofit Terms; Industry Terms: Not Available to Industry
How to cite: K420CLM RP was a gift from Ron Vale (Addgene plasmid # 24443 ; http://n2t.net/addgene:24443 ; RRID:Addgene_24443)
