[The description below was written by a language model from this plasmid's Addgene catalogue record.]
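Description:
K420CLM RP is a bacterial expression plasmid built on the Novagen pET17b backbone (about 3.3 kb without insert). It carries a truncated, cysteine-substituted version of human conventional kinesin heavy chain, KIF5B. The plasmid is maintained at high copy in E. coli under ampicillin selection. The listed propagation strain, DH5alpha, is a cloning host. pET17b is a T7 promoter-driven vector, which fits the T7 and T7-terminator sequencing primers in the record, so protein production would normally need a host that supplies T7 RNA polymerase. The record does not name an expression strain. It also does not identify the restriction sites used for cloning, list any affinity or epitope tag, or explain the "RP" suffix in the name.

The insert is roughly 1.26 kb and encodes residues 1–420 of KIF5B only. Six cysteines in this fragment are replaced: C7S, C65A, C168A, C174S, C294A and C330S. The "CLM" in the name probably stands for "cysteine-light mutant", in line with these substitutions, though the record does not define it. Removing native cysteines gives a background in which new cysteines can be placed at chosen positions without interference from native cysteines. The associated publication used reversible disulfide cross-linking to control kinesin and to identify the conformational change that produces motility. The construct is therefore best understood as a template or reference protein for engineered cysteine pairs, site-specific cross-linking or labelling, and recombinant production of kinesin for in vitro motility and biochemical assays.
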