>Addgene plasmid #24443 | K420CLM RP | addgene partial sequence | sequence record 30391 | 24443 with T7
ATTTTGTTTAACTTTAAGAAGGAGATATACATATGGCGGACCTGGCCGAGTCTAATATTAAAGTGATGTG
TCGCTTCAGACCTCTCAACGAGTCTGAAGTGAACCGCGGCGACAAGTACATCGCCAAGTTTCAGGGAGAA
GACACGGTCGTGATCGCGTCCAAGCCTTATGCATTTGATCGGGTGTTCCAGTCAAGCACATCTCAAGAGC
AAGTGTATAATGACGCCGCAAAGAAGATTGTTAAAGACGTCCTTGAAGGATATAATGGAACAATATTTGC
ATACGGCCAAACATCCTCTGGGAAGACACACACAATGGAGGGTAAACTTCATGATCCAGAAGGCATGGGA
ATTATTCCAAGAATAGTGCAAGATATTTTTAATTATATTTACTCCATGGATGAAAATTTGGAATTTCATA
TTAAGGTTTCATATTTTGAAATATATTTGGATAAGATAAGGGACCTGTTAGATGTTTCAAAGACCAACCT
TTCAGTTCATGAAGACAAAAACCGAGTTCCCTATGTAAAGGGAGCCACAGAGCGTTTTGTAAGTAGTCCA
GATGAAGTTATGGATACAATAGATGAAGGAAAATCCAACAGACATGTAGCAGTTACAAATATGAATGAAC
ATAGCTCTAGGAGTCACAGTATATTTCTTATTAATGTCAAACAAGAGAACACACAAACGGAACAAAAGCT
GAGTGGAAAACTTTATCTAGTTGATTTAGCTGGTAGTGAAAAGGTTAGTAAAACTGGAGCTGAA
