>Addgene plasmid #24443 | K420CLM RP | addgene partial sequence | sequence record 30392 | 24443 with T7-term
TCGGGCTTTGTTAGCAGCCGGATCCCCTCGAGTCTAGAGAGTTACTTTCTTCTTTCAGCATCAGTAAAAT
TTCCTATAACTCCAATTGCGGTTGCTGGTTTATCATTGGTAAGAGTAATATCTTTATCCACTGTGAAAGC
TTCCAAGTTGGCTTTCTCTTTGTCAAACTGTTCATCAATAGGCACCGTCTCCCCATTACGCCATCTGTTG
AGCTCATTTTCAAGCCACTGAATAGTGTTCCGCAGGATCTTATTTTTTTCTTTTTCTTTTTCATACTTCT
TTTTCCACTGTTCTGCGGTTAACTCCACATTGACACTAACTGTGTTCTTAATTGTTTTGGCCCTTTGGCC
AAATAAGAGTGTAGATTTTGTTTCAGACTCATTGTATGATGATGGAGAGCAGCAAATTACAATAGTGGTT
CTAGCGTTGCCACCTAGGCTATCTTGAAGGATTCTTGTCATTTTACTATCTCGATATGGAACATAAGTAC
TACCCTCAGCCAAAGCAGAAATAACATTTCCAAGAGCAGAAAGTGACTTGTTGATGTTTTTAGCTTCATC
CAGCACAGCACCTTCAGCTCCAGTTTTACTAACCTTTTCACTACCAGCTAAATCAACTAGATAAAGTTTT
CCACTCAGCTTTTGTTCCGTTTGTGTGTTCTCTTGTTTGACATTAATAAGAAATATACTGTGACTCC
